Addgene plasmid #85501: pDule2-IBBN (G2)
Purpose: Plasmid for incorporating the non-canonical amino acid IBBN with the Mj IBBN (G2) synthetase and cognate amber suppressing tRNA in Ecoli.
Depositing lab: Ryan Mehl. Depositing organization: Franklin and Marshall College. Publication: Genetically encoded initiator for polymer growth from proteins. Peeler JC, Woodman BF, Averick S, Miyake-Stoner SJ, Stokes AL, Hess KR, Matyjaszewski K, Mehl RA. J Am Chem Soc. 2010 Oct 6;132(39):13575-7. doi: 10.1021/ja104493d. PubMed 20839808.
Backbone
  Vector backbone: pDule2
  Backbone size w/o insert (bp): 5400
  Total vector size (bp): 6300
  Vector type: Bacterial Expression
Growth in bacteria
  Bacterial resistance: Spectinomycin, 50 μg/mL
  Growth temperature: 37°C
  Growth strain: DH5alpha
  Copy number: Low Copy
Gene/Insert
  Gene/Insert name: IBBN (G2) synthetase and cognate amber suppressing tRNA derived from M. jannaschii Tyrosine synthetase/tRNA system (alt names: IBBA (G2) synthetase; Bibaf (G2) synthetase)
  Species: Methanocaldococcus jannaschii
  Insert size (bp): 921
  Mutation: Y32G L65E F108W Q109M D158S R162K
  Promoter: lpp (constitutive)
  Cloning method: Restriction Enzyme; 5′ cloning site NcoI (not destroyed); 3′ cloning site KpnI (not destroyed)
  Sequencing primers: 5′ CGTCACTGCGTCTTTTACTG
Terms and licenses: Academic/Nonprofit Terms; Industry Terms: Not Available to Industry
Depositor comments: This synthetase is permissive and can incorporate a variety of amino acids structurally analogous to IBBN. For a more complete functional and structural analysis of this synthetase, also see Cooley et al. Chembiochem. 2014, 15(12): 1810–1819.
How to cite: pDule2-IBBN (G2) was a gift from Ryan Mehl (Addgene plasmid # 85501 ; http://n2t.net/addgene:85501 ; RRID:Addgene_85501)
