[The description below was written by a language model from this plasmid's Addgene catalogue record and pLannotate feature annotations shown in this document.]
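Description:
pDule2-IBBN (G2) is a low-copy bacterial expression plasmid built on the pDule2 backbone that supplies the orthogonal translation machinery needed to incorporate the non-canonical amino acid IBBN into proteins in E. coli. It carries a p15A origin of replication, which is compatible with ColE1-type plasmids and so allows co-maintenance with a separate expression vector for the target gene. Selection is by spectinomycin through an aadA (SmR) aminoglycoside adenylyltransferase gene. The annotation also picks up fragments of a tetracycline resistance gene and other backbone remnants (lacI, lacZα, CmR, rop, bom, IS1), which appear to be non-functional remnants of earlier vectors.

The payload is an engineered variant of the Methanocaldococcus jannaschii tyrosyl-tRNA synthetase, cloned between NcoI and KpnI and carrying the substitutions Y32G, L65E, F108W, Q109M, D158S and R162K, which retarget the enzyme toward IBBN. According to the record it is expressed from the constitutive lpp promoter, although this promoter is not picked up in the feature table; the coding region is followed by an rrnB T1 terminator. A separately annotated tRNA on the opposite strand, with its own terminator, corresponds to the cognate amber suppressor tRNA that decodes UAG codons placed in the target gene. An araC gene and a partial araBAD promoter are also annotated, but the record does not explain their role.

The sequenced record (about 7.0 kb) is larger than the catalogued total of 6.3 kb. The depositor notes that this synthetase is permissive and accepts a range of structural analogues of IBBN. The associated work used the system to install a genetically encoded initiator for growing polymers from proteins.
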