Features (pLannotate 1.2.2; 25 found; start..end, strand, type, name):
     36..79      +  CDS            lacI (fragment): lac repressor; lacI; The lac repressor binds to the lac operator to inhibit transcription in E. coli. This inhibition can be relieved by adding lactose or isopropyl-β-D-thiogalactopyranoside (IPTG).
    194..1111    +  CDS            tyrS: SYY_METJA - Experimental evidence at protein level: Swiss-Prot protein existence level 1. Catalyzes the attachment of tyrosine to tRNA(Tyr) in a two- step reaction: tyrosine is first activated by ATP to form Tyr-AMP and then transferred to the acceptor end of tRNA(Tyr). From Methanocaldococcus jannaschii (strain ATCC 43067 / DSM 2661 / JAL-1 / JCM 10045 / NBRC 100440) (Methanococcus jannaschii).
   1206..1223    +  CDS            capTEV™ (fragment): composite tag for in vivo biotinylation, TEV protease cleavage, and 6xHis tagging
   1330..1445    +  ncRNA          5S rRNA: Accession: RF00001 - 5S ribosomal RNA
   1449..1535    +  terminator     rrnB T1 terminator: Escherichia coli rrnB; transcription terminator T1 from the E. coli rrnB gene
   1544..1614    +  mobile_element IS1 (fragment): prokaryotic transposable element IS1
   1733..1788    -  rep_origin     RSF ori (fragment): Plasmids containing the RSF 1030 origin of replication can be propagated in E. coli cells that contain additional plasmids with compatible origins.
   1876..2421    -  rep_origin     p15A ori: Plasmids containing the medium-copy-number p15A origin of replication can be propagated in E. coli cells that contain a second plasmid with the ColE1 origin.
   2533..2551    +  promoter       tet promoter (fragment): E. coli promoter for tetracycline efflux protein gene
   2572..2663    +  promoter       AmpR promoter: bla
   2664..3455    +  CDS            SmR: aminoglycoside adenylyltransferase (Murphy, 1985); aadA; confers resistance to spectinomycin and streptomycin
   3568..4469    +  CDS            TcR (fragment): tetracycline efflux protein; tet; confers resistance to tetracycline
   4624..4721    +  CDS            TcR (fragment): tetracycline efflux protein; tet; confers resistance to tetracycline
   4721..4808    -  CDS            lacZα (fragment): LacZα fragment of β-galactosidase; lacZ fragment
   4816..4845    -  terminator     bacterial terminator (fragment): putative bacterial transcription terminator
   4854..4927    -  ncRNA          tRNA: Accession: RF00005 - tRNA
   5024..5067    -  CDS            lacI (fragment): lac repressor; lacI; The lac repressor binds to the lac operator to inhibit transcription in E. coli. This inhibition can be relieved by adding lactose or isopropyl-β-D-thiogalactopyranoside (IPTG).
   5127..5220    +  CDS            TcR (fragment): tetracycline efflux protein; tet; confers resistance to tetracycline
   5217..5274    -  CDS            TcR (fragment): tetracycline efflux protein; tet; confers resistance to tetracycline
   5261..5359    +  CDS            YPB2_ECOLX (fragment): Protein predicted: Swiss-Prot protein existence level 4. From Escherichia coli.
   5657..5686    -  CDS            CmR (fragment): chloramphenicol acetyltransferase confers resistance to chloramphenicol
   5687..5705    -  misc_feature   bom (fragment): basis of mobility region from pBR322
   5807..5847    -  CDS            rop (fragment): Rop protein, which maintains plasmids at low copy number; rop
   5969..6847    -  CDS            araC: L-arabinose regulatory protein; araC
   6874..6957    +  promoter       araBAD promoter (fragment): araBAD; promoter of the L-arabinose operon of E. coli; the araC regulatory gene is transcribed in the opposite direction (Guzman et al., 1995)
>Addgene plasmid #85501 | pDule2-IBBN (G2) | addgene full sequence | sequence record 169858 | Addgene NGS Result
AACTCAGAATAAGAAATGAGGCCGCTCATGGCGTTCTGTTGCCCGTCTCACCGGTGAAAAGAAAAACAAC
CCTGGCGCCGCTTCTTTGAGCGAACGATCAAAAATAAGTGGCGCCCCATCAAAAAAATATTCTCAACATA
AAAAACTTTGTGTAATACTTGTAACGCTGAGTTTACGCTTTGAGGAATCCCCCATGGACGAATTTGAAAT
GATAAAGAGAAACACATCTGAAATTATCAGCGAGGAAGAGTTAAGAGAGGTTTTAAAAAAAGATGAAAAA
TCTGCTGGTATAGGTTTTGAACCAAGTGGTAAAATACATTTAGGGCATTATCTCCAAATAAAAAAGATGA
TTGATTTACAAAATGCTGGATTTGATATAATTATAGAGTTGGCTGATTTACATGCCTATTTAAACCAGAA
AGGAGAGTTGGATGAGATTAGAAAAATAGGAGATTATAACAAAAAAGTTTTTGAAGCAATGGGGTTAAAG
GCAAAATATGTTTATGGAAGTGAATGGATGCTTGATAAGGATTATACACTGAATGTCTATAGATTGGCTT
TAAAAACTACCTTAAAAAGAGCAAGAAGGAGTATGGAACTTATAGCAAGAGAGGATGAAAATCCAAAGGT
TGCTGAAGTTATCTATCCAATAATGCAGGTTAATAGTATTCATTATAAGGGCGTTGATGTTGCAGTTGGA
GGGATGGAGCAGAGAAAAATACACATGTTAGCAAGGGAGCTTTTACCAAAAAAGGTTGTTTGTATTCACA
ACCCTGTCTTAACGGGTTTGGATGGAGAAGGAAAGATGAGTTCTTCAAAAGGGAATTTTATAGCTGTTGA
TGACTCTCCAGAAGAGATTAGGGCTAAGATAAAGAAAGCATACTGCCCAGCTGGAGTTGTTGAAGGAAAT
CCAATAATGGAGATAGCTAAATACTTCCTTGAATATCCTTTAACCATAAAAAGGCCAGAAAAATTTGGTG
GAGATTTGACAGTTAATAGCTATGAGGAGTTAGAGAGTTTATTTAAAAATAAGGAATTGCATCCAATGGA
TTTAAAAAATGCTGTAGCTGAAGAACTTATAAAGATTTTAGAGCCAATTAGAAAGAGATTATAACTGCAG
TTTCAAACGGGTACCATATGGGAATTCGAAGCTTGGGCCCGAACAAAAACTCATCTCAGAAGAGGATCTG
AATAGCGCCGTCGACCATCATCATCATCATCATTGAGTTTAAACGGTCTCCAGCTTGGCTGTTTTGGCGG
ATGAGAGAAGATTTTCAGCCTGATACAGATTAAATCAGAACGCAGAAGCGGTCTGATAAAACAGAATTTG
CCTGGCGGCAGTAGCGCGGTGGTCCCACCTGACCCCATGCCGAACTCAGAAGTGAAACGCCGTAGCGCCG
ATGGTAGTGTGGGGTCTCCCCATGCGAGAGTAGGGAACTGCCAGGCATCAAATAAAACGAAAGGCTCAGT
CGAAAGACTGGGCCTTTCGTTTTATCTGTTGTTTGTCGGTGAACGCTCTCCTGAGTAGGACAAATCCGCC
GGGAGCTGTCCCTCCTGTTCAGCTACTGACGGGGTGGTGCGTAACGGCAAAAGCACCGCCGGACATCAGC
GCTAGCGGAGTGTATACTGGCTTACTATGTTGGCACTGATGAGGGTGTCAGTGAAGTGCTTCATGTGGCA
GGAGAAAAAAGGCTGCACCGGTGCGTCAGCAGAATATGTGATACAGGATATATTCCGCTTCCTCGCTCAC
TGACTCGCTACGCTCGGTCGTTCGACTGCGGCGAGCGGAAATGGCTTACGAACGGGGCGGAGATTTCCTG
GAAGATGCCAGGAAGATACTTAACAGGGAAGTGAGAGGGCCGCGGCAAAGCCGTTTTTCCATAGGCTCCG
CCCCCCTGACAAGCATCACGAAATCTGACGCTCAAATCAGTGGTGGCGAAACCCGACAGGACTATAAAGA
TACCAGGCGTTTCCCCCTGGCGGCTCCCTCGTGCGCTCTCCTGTTCCTGCCTTTCGGTTTACCGGTGTCA
TTCCGCTGTTATGGCCGCGTTTGTCTCATTCCACGCCTGACACTCAGTTCCGGGTAGGCAGTTCGCTCCA
AGCTGGACTGTATGCACGAACCCCCCGTTCAGTCCGACCGCTGCGCCTTATCCGGTAACTATCGTCTTGA
GTCCAACCCGGAAAGACATGCAAAAGCACCACTGGCAGCAGCCACTGGTAATTGATTTAGAGGAGTTAGT
CTTGAAGTCATGCGCCGGTTAAGGCTAAACTGAAAGGACAAGTTTTGGTGACTGCGCTCCTCCAAGCCAG
TTACCTCGGTTCAAAGAGTTGGTAGCTCAGAGAACCTTCGAAAAACCGCCCTGCAAGGCGGTTTTTTCGT
TTTCAGAGCAAGAGATTACGCGCAGACCAAAACGATCTCAAGAAGATCATCTTATTAATCAGATAAAATA
TTTCTAGATTTCAGTGCAATTTATCTCTTCAAATGTAGCACCTGAAGTCAGCCCCATACGATATAAGTTG
TAATTCTCATGTTTGACAGCTTATCATCGATGCGACCGAGTGAGCTAGCTATTTGTTTATTTTTCTAAAT
ACATTCAAATATGTATCCGCTCATGAGACAATAACCCTGATAAATGCTTCAATAATATTGAAAAAGGAAG
AGTATGAGGGAAGCGGTGATCGCCGAAGTATCGACTCAACTATCAGAGGTAGTTGGCGTCATCGAGCGCC
ATCTCGAACCGACGTTGCTGGCCGTACATTTGTACGGCTCCGCAGTGGATGGCGGCCTGAAGCCACACAG
TGATATTGATTTGCTGGTTACGGTGACCGTAAGGCTTGATGAAACAACGCGGCGAGCTTTGATCAACGAC
CTTTTGGAAACTTCGGCTTCCCCTGGAGAGAGCGAGATTCTCCGCGCTGTAGAAGTCACCATTGTTGTGC
ACGACGACATCATTCCGTGGCGTTATCCAGCTAAGCGCGAACTGCAATTTGGAGAATGGCAGCGCAATGA
CATTCTTGCAGGTATCTTCGAGCCAGCCACGATCGACATTGATCTGGCTATCTTGCTGACAAAAGCAAGA
GAACATAGCGTTGCCTTGGTAGGTCCAGCGGCGGAGGAACTCTTTGATCCGGTTCCTGAACAGGATCTAT
TTGAGGCGCTAAATGAAACCTTAACGCTATGGAACTCGCCGCCCGACTGGGCTGGCGATGAGCGAAATGT
AGTGCTTACGTTGTCCCGCATTTGGTACAGCGCAGTAACCGGCAAAATCGCGCCGAAGGATGTCGCTGCC
GACTGGGCAATGGAGCGCCTGCCGGCCCAGTATCAGCCCGTCATACTTGAAGCTAGACAGGCTTATCTTG
GACAAGAAGAAGATCGCTTGGCCTCGCGCGCAGATCAGTTGGAAGAATTTGTCCACTACGTGAAAGGCGA
GATCACCAAGGTAGTCGGCAAATAATGTCTAACAATTCGTTCAAGCCGAGGGGCCGCAAGATCCGGCCAC
GATGACCCGGTCGTCGGTTCAGGGCAGGGTCGTTAAATAGCCGCTTATGTCTATTGCTGGTTTACCGGGA
TCCTCTACGCCGGACGCATCGTGGCCGGCATCACCGGCGCCACAGGTGCGGTTGCTGGCGCCTATATCGC
CGACATCACCGATGGGGAAGATCGGGCTCGCCACTTCGGGCTCATGAGCGCTTGTTTCGGCGTGGGTATG
GTGGCAGGCCCCGTGGCCGGGGGACTGTTGGGCGCCATCTCCTTGCATGCACCATTCCTTGCGGCGGCGG
TGCTCAACGGCCTCAACCTACTACTGGGCTGCTTCCTAATGCAGGAGTCGCATAAGGGAGAGCGTCGACC
GATGCCCTTGAGAGCCTTCAACCCAGTCAGCTCCTTCCGGTGGGCGCGGGGCATGACTATCGTCGCCGCA
CTTATGACTGTCTTCTTTATCATGCAACTCGTAGGACAGGTGCCGGCAGCGCTCTGGGTCATTTTCGGCG
AGGACCGCTTTCGCTGGAGCGCGACGATGATCGGCCTGTCGCTTGCGGTATTCGGAATCTTGCACGCCCT
CGCTCAAGCCTTCGTCACTGGTCCCGCCACCAAACGTTTCGGCGAGAAGCAGGCCATTATCGCCGGCATG
GCGGCCGACGCGCTGGGCTACGTCTTGCTGGCGTTCGCGACGCGAGGCTGGATGGCCTTCCCCATTATGA
TTCTTCTCGCTTCCGGCGGCATCGGGATGCCCGCGTTGCAGGCCATGCTGTCCAGGCAGGTAGATGACGA
CCATCAGGGACAGCTTCAAGGATCGCTCGCGGCTCTTACCAGCCTAACTTCGATCATTGGACCGCTGATC
GTCACGGCGATTTATGCCGCCTCGGCGAGCACATGGAACGGGTTGGCATGGATTGTAGGCGCCGCCCTAT
ACCTTGTCTGCCTCCCCGCGTTGCGTCGCGGTGCATGGAGCCGGGCCACCTCGACCTGAATGGAAGCCGG
CGGCACCTCGCTAACGGATTCACCACTCCAAGAATTGGAGCCAATCAATTCTTGCGGAGAACTGTGAATG
CGCAAACCAACCCTTGGCAGAACATATCCATCGCGTCCGCCATCTCCAGCAGCCGCACGCGGCGCATCTC
GGGCTCCTTGCATGCACCATTCCTTGCGGCGGCGGTGCTCAACGGCCTCAACCTACTACTGGGCTGCTTC
CTAATGCAGGAGTCGCATAAGGGAGAGCGTCTGGCGAAAGGGGGATGTGCTGCAAGGCGATTAAGTTGGG
TAACGCCAGGGTTTTCCCAGTCACGACGTTGTAAAACGACGGCCAGTGCCAAGCTTAAAAAAAATCCTTA
GCTTTCGCTAAGGATCTGCAGTGGTCCGGCGGGCCGGATTTGAACCAGCGCCATGCGGATTTAGAGTCCG
CCGTTCTGCCCTGCTGAACTACCGCCGGGAATTCAGCGTTACAAGTATTACACAAAGTTTTTTATGTTGA
GAATATTTTTTTGATGGGGCGCCACTTATTTTTGATCGTTCGCTCAAAGAAGCGGCGCCAGGGTTGTTTT
TCTTTTCACCAGTGAGACGGGCAACAGAACGCCATGAGCGGCCTCATTTCTTATTCTGAGTTACAACAGT
CCGCACCGCTGCCGGTAGCTCCTTCCGGTGGGCGCGGGGCATGACTATCGTCGCCGCACTTATGACTGTC
TTCTTTATCATGCAACTCGTAGGACAGGTGCCGGCAGCGCCCAACAGTCCCCCGGCCACGGGGCCTGCCA
CCATACCCACGCCGAAACAAGCGCCCTGCACCATTATGTTCCGGATCTGCATCGCAGGATGCTGCTGGCT
ACCCTGTGGAACACCTACATCTGTATTAACGAAGCGCTAACCGTTTTTATCATGCTCTGGGAGGCAGAAT
AAATGATCATATCGTCAATTATTACCTCCACGGGGAGAGCCTGAGCAAACTGGCCTCAGGCATTTGAGAA
GCACACGGTCACACTGCTTCCGGTAGTCAATAAACCGGTAAACCAGCAATAGACATAAGCGGCTATTTAA
CGACCCTGCCCTGAACCGACGACCGGGTCGAATTTGCTTTCGAATTTCTGCCATTCATCCGCTTATTATC
ACTTATTCAGGCGTAGCAACCAGGCGTTTAAGGGCACCAATAACTGCCTTAAAAAAATTACGCCCCGCCC
TGCCACTCATCGCAGTTGACTGGGTCATGGCTGCGCCCCGACACCCGCCAACACCCGCTGACGCGCCCTG
ACGGGCTTGTCTGCTCCCGGCATCCGCTTACAGACAAGCTGTGACCGTCTCCGGGAGCTGCATGTGTCAG
AGGTTTTCACCGTCATCACCGAAACGCGCGAGGCAGCAGATCAATTCGCGCGCGAAGGCGAAGCGGCATG
CATAATGTGCCTGTCAAATGGACGAAGCAGGGATTCTGCAAACCCTATGCTACTCCGTCAAGCCGTCAAT
TGTCTGATTCGTTACCAATTATGACAACTTGACGGCTACATCATTCACTTTTTCTTCACAACCGGCACGG
AACTCGCTCGGGCTGGCCCCGGTGCATTTTTTAAATACCCGCGAGAAATAGAGTTGATCGTCAAAACCAA
CATTGCGACCGACGGTGGCGATAGGCATCCGGGTGGTGCTCAAAAGCAGCTTCGCCTGGCTGATACGTTG
GTCCTCGCGCCAGCTTAAGACGCTAATCCCTAACTGCTGGCGGAAAAGATGTGACAGACGCGACGGCGAC
AAGCAAACATGCTGTGCGACGCTGGCGATATCAAAATTGCTGTCTGCCAGGTGATCGCTGATGTACTGAC
AAGCCTCGCGTACCCGATTATCCATCGGTGGATGGAGCGACTCGTTAATCGCTTCCATGCGCCGCAGTAA
CAATTGCTCAAGCAGATTTATCGCCAGCAGCTCCGAATAGCGCCCTTCCCCTTGCCCGGCGTTAATGATT
TGCCCAAACAGGTCGCTGAAATGCGGCTGGTGCGCTTCATCCGGGCGAAAGAACCCCGTATTGGCAAATA
TTGACGGCCAGTTAAGCCATTCATGCCAGTAGGCGCGCGGACGAAAGTAAACCCACTGGTGATACCATTC
GCGAGCCTCCGGATGACGACCGTAGTGATGAATCTCTCCTGGCGGGAACAGCAAAATATCACCCGGTCGG
CAAACAAATTCTCGTCCCTGATTTTTCACCACCCCCTGACCGCGAATGGTGAGATTGAGAATATAACCTT
TCATTCCCAGCGGTCGGTCGATAAAAAAATCGAGATAACCGTTGGCCTCAATCGGCGTTAAACCCGCCAC
CAGATGGGCATTAAACGAGTATCCCGGCAGCAGGGGATCATTTTGCGCTTCAGCCATACTTTTCATACTC
CCGCCATTCAGAGAAGAAACCAATTGTCCATATTGCATCAGACATTGCCGTCACTGCGTCTTTTACTGGC
TCTTCTCGCTAACCAAACCGGTAACCCGGGACCAAGTTTACTCATATATACGGACAGCGGTGCGGACTGT
TGT
